Addgene plasmid #46820: pCEV-G4-Ph
Purpose: (Empty Backbone) TEF1 and HXT7 promoter controlled expression cassettes with phleomycin resistance for yeast transformation
Depositing lab: Lars Nielsen & Claudia Vickers. Depositing organization: University of Queensland. Publication: Dual gene expression cassette vectors with antibiotic selection markers for engineering in Saccharomyces cerevisiae. Vickers CE, Bydder SF, Zhou Y, Nielsen LK. Microb Cell Fact. 2013 Oct 25;12(1):96. 10.1186/1475-2859-12-96 PubMed 24161108.
Backbone
  Vector backbone: pCEV-G2-Ph
  Modifications to backbone: PGK1 promoter replaced with HXT7 promoter.
  Vector type: Yeast Expression
  Promoter: TEF1 and HXT7
  Selectable markers: Phleomycin
  Tag / fusion protein: FLAG and c-myc
Growth in bacteria
  Bacterial resistance: Ampicillin, 100 μg/mL
  Growth temperature: 37°C
  Growth strain: DH5alpha
  Growth instructions: Selection in E. coli can be performed on Amp or phleomycin. Selection in yeast can be performed on phleomycin. See publication for details
  Copy number: High Copy
Gene/Insert
  Sequencing primers: 5′ see publication and plasmid map for details; 3′ see publication and plasmid map for details
Terms and licenses: Academic/Nonprofit Terms; Industry Terms: Not Available to Industry
How to cite: pCEV-G4-Ph was a gift from Lars Nielsen & Claudia Vickers (Addgene plasmid # 46820 ; http://n2t.net/addgene:46820 ; RRID:Addgene_46820)
