[The description below was written by a language model from this plasmid's Addgene catalogue record and pLannotate feature annotations shown in this document.]
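Description:
pCEV-G4-Ph is an empty yeast expression backbone for Saccharomyces cerevisiae, designed to express two genes from one episomal plasmid under antibiotic rather than auxotrophic selection. It derives from pCEV-G2-Ph, with the PGK1 promoter of the parent replaced by the HXT7 promoter. It is an E. coli–yeast shuttle vector. A high-copy ColE1/pUC-type origin and the β-lactamase gene with its own promoter support propagation and ampicillin selection in bacteria, while a 2μ origin provides multicopy maintenance in yeast.

The payload consists of two divergently arranged expression cassettes. In the forward orientation, the S. cerevisiae TEF1 promoter is followed by a T7 promoter, a cloning region and the CYC1 terminator. On the opposite strand, the annotation shows a FLAG epitope fragment, a short piece of ADH1 coding sequence and the ADH1 terminator. The HXT7 promoter named in the catalogue was not detected by the automated annotation, but it presumably lies in the unannotated stretch between the FLAG sequence and the TEF1 promoter. The c-myc tag listed in the record was also not annotated, so its position is not stated. The tags allow inserted coding sequences to be expressed as epitope fusions for detection.

Selection in yeast relies on a ble gene, encoding a bleomycin-family binding protein that confers phleomycin resistance. It is driven by the Ashbya gossypii TEF promoter and terminator, and the record notes that phleomycin can also be used for selection in E. coli. This marker cassette is flanked by two loxP sites in the same orientation, so Cre recombinase can excise it. The vector suits two-gene co-expression and metabolic engineering, including in prototrophic or industrial strains lacking auxotrophic markers.
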