Features (pLannotate 1.2.2; 16 found; start..end, strand, type, name):
      2..167     -  terminator     ADH1 terminator: S. cerevisiae ADH1; transcription terminator for the S. cerevisiae alcohol dehydrogenase 1 (ADH1) gene
    171..293     -  CDS            ADH1 (fragment): ADH1_YEAST - Also known as ADC1. Experimental evidence at protein level: Swiss-Prot protein existence level 1. This isozyme preferentially catalyzes the conversion of primary unbranched alcohols to their corresponding aldehydes. Also shows activity toward secondary alcohols. From Saccharomyces cerevisiae (strain ATCC 204508 / S288c) (Baker's yeast).
    312..338     -  CDS            3xFLAG (fragment): three tandem FLAG® epitope tags
    954..1353    +  promoter       TEF1 promoter: S. cerevisiae TEF1; promoter for EF-1α
   1373..1391    +  promoter       T7 promoter: promoter for bacteriophage T7 RNA polymerase
   1468..1657    +  terminator     CYC1 terminator: S. cerevisiae CYC1; transcription terminator for CYC1
   1660..1717    -  CDS            lacI (fragment): lac repressor; lacI; The lac repressor binds to the lac operator to inhibit transcription in E. coli. This inhibition can be relieved by adding lactose or isopropyl-β-D-thiogalactopyranoside (IPTG).
   1900..2488    -  rep_origin     ori: high-copy-number ColE1/pMB1/pBR322/pUC origin of replication
   2659..3519    -  CDS            AmpR: β-lactamase; bla; confers resistance to ampicillin, carbenicillin, and related antibiotics
   3520..3624    -  promoter       AmpR promoter: bla
   3651..4993    -  rep_origin     2μ ori: yeast 2μ plasmid origin of replication
   5013..5046    -  protein_bind   loxP: Cre-mediated recombination occurs in the 8-bp core sequence (GCATACAT). Cre recombinase
   5101..5444    +  promoter       TEF promoter: Ashbya gossypii TEF promoter
   5451..5828    +  CDS            ble: BLE_KLEPN - Experimental evidence at protein level: Swiss-Prot protein existence level 1. Binding protein with a strong affinity to the bleomycin family of antibiotics. Binds to CL990; an antimitotic-antibiotic compound. From Klebsiella pneumoniae.
   5837..6034    +  terminator     TEF terminator: Ashbya gossypii TEF terminator
   6097..6130    -  protein_bind   loxP: Cre-mediated recombination occurs in the 8-bp core sequence (GCATACAT). Cre recombinase
>Addgene plasmid #46820 | pCEV-G4-Ph | depositor full sequence | sequence record 66305 | pCEV-G4-Ph sequence 6151 bps
GGAGCGACCTCATGCTATACCTGAGAAAGCAACCTGACCTACAGGAAAGAGTTACTCAAGAATAAGAATT
TTCGTTTTAAAACCTAAGAGTCACTTTAAAATTTGTATACACTTATTTTTTTTATAACTTATTTAATAAT
AAAAATCATAAATCATAAGAAATTCGCTTATTTAGAAGTGTCAACAACGTATCTACCAACGATTTGACCC
TTTTCCATCTTTTCGTAAATTTCTGGCAAGGTAGACAAGCCGACAACCTTGATTGGAGACTTGACCAAAC
CTCTGGCGAAGAATTGTTAATTAAGAGCTCAGATCTTATCGTCGTCATCCTTGTAATCCATCGATACTAG
TTTTTTGATTAAAATTAAAAAAACTTTTTGTTTTTGTGTTTATTCTTTGTTCTTAGAAAAGACAAGTTGA
GCTTGTTTGTTCTTGATGTTTTATTATTTTACAATAGCTGCAAATGAAGAATAGATTCGAACATTGTGAA
GTATTGGCATATATCGTCTCTATTTATACTTTTTTTTTTTCAGTTCTAGTATATTTTGTATTTTCCTCCT
TTTCATTCTTTCAGTTGCCAATAAGTTACAGGGGATCTCGAAAGATGGTGGGGATTTTTCCTTGAAAGAC
GACTTTTTGCCATCTAATTTTTCCTTGTTGCCTCTGAAAATTATCCAGCAGAAGCAAATGTAAAAGATGA
ACCTCAGAAGAACACGCAGGGGCCCGAAATTGTTCCTACGAGAAGTAGTGGGTCATAAAAAGTTTATTCC
CTGGAAAAAAAATTTTGCGTTGCCTTTCTGGAGAATTTTTTCGAATTAGCGTGCTGCCACTGCATGCATT
TCTGAGAAGTGTGGGCATTCTTCCACCAGTTGTTCCTCCTAAAAAAAAAAAGATTTCCTACCCCGCACAA
ATTCCTGCATACCCCTCATTTCCACGGGGCCGGCCGCACACACCATAGCTTCAAAATGTTTCTACTCCTT
TTTTACTCTTCCAGATTTTCTCGGACTCCGCGCATCGCCGTACCACTTCAAAACACCCAAGCACAGCATA
CTAAATTTCCCCTCTTTCTTCCTCTAGGGTGTCGTTAATTACCCGTACTAAAGGTTTGGAAAAGAAAAAA
GAGACCGCCTCGTTTCTTTTTCTTCGTCGAAAAAGGCAATAAAAATTTTTATCACGTTTCTTTTTCTTGA
AAATTTTTTTTTTTGATTTTTTTCTCTTTCGATGACCTCCCATTGATATTTAAGTTAATAAACGGTCTTC
AATTTCTCAAGTTTCAGTTTCATTTTTCTTGTTCTATTACAACTTTTTTTACTTCTTGCTCATTAGAAAG
AAAGCATAGCAATCTAATCTAAGTTTTAATTACAAGGATCCGTAATACGACTCACTATAGGGCCCGGGCG
TCGACATGGAACAGAAGTTGATTTCCGAAGAAGACCTCGAGTAAGCTTGGTACCGCGGCTAGCTAAGATC
CGCTCTAACCGAAAAGGAAGGAGTTAGACAACCTGAAGTCTAGGTCCCTATTTATTTTTTTATAGTTATG
TTAGTATTAAGAACGTTATTTATATTTCAAATTTTTCTTTTTTTTCTGTACAGACGCGTGTACGCATGTA
ACATTATACTGAAAACCTTGCTTGAGAAGGTTTTGGGACGCTCGAAGATCCAGCTGCATTAATGAATCGG
CCAACGCGCGGGGAGAGGCGGTTTGCGTATTGGGCGCTCTTCCGCTTCCTCGCTCACTGACTCGCTGCGC
TCGGTCGTTCGGCTGCGGCGAGCGGTATCAGCTCACTCAAAGGCGGTAATACGGTTATCCACAGAATCAG
GGGATAACGCAGGAAAGAACATGTGAGCAAAAGGCCAGCAAAAGGCCAGGAACCGTAAAAAGGCCGCGTT
GCTGGCGTTTTTCCATAGGCTCCGCCCCCCTGACGAGCATCACAAAAATCGACGCTCAAGTCAGAGGTGG
CGAAACCCGACAGGACTATAAAGATACCAGGCGTTTCCCCCTGGAAGCTCCCTCGTGCGCTCTCCTGTTC
CGACCCTGCCGCTTACCGGATACCTGTCCGCCTTTCTCCCTTCGGGAAGCGTGGCGCTTTCTCATAGCTC
ACGCTGTAGGTATCTCAGTTCGGTGTAGGTCGTTCGCTCCAAGCTGGGCTGTGTGCACGAACCCCCCGTT
CAGCCCGACCGCTGCGCCTTATCCGGTAACTATCGTCTTGAGTCCAACCCGGTAAGACACGACTTATCGC
CACTGGCAGCAGCCACTGGTAACAGGATTAGCAGAGCGAGGTATGTAGGCGGTGCTACAGAGTTCTTGAA
GTGGTGGCCTAACTACGGCTACACTAGAAGGACAGTATTTGGTATCTGCGCTCTGCTGAAGCCAGTTACC
TTCGGAAAAAGAGTTGGTAGCTCTTGATCCGGCAAACAAACCACCGCTGGTAGCGGTGGTTTTTTTGTTT
GCAAGCAGCAGATTACGCGCAGAAAAAAAGGATCTCAAGAAGATCCTTTGATCTTTTCTACGGGGTCTGA
CGCTCAGTGGAACGAAAACTCACGTTAAGGGATTTTGGTCATGAGATTATCAAAAAGGATCTTCACCTAG
ATCCTTTTAAATTAAAAATGAAGTTTTAAATCAATCTAAAGTATATATGAGTAAACTTGGTCTGACAGTT
ACCAATGCTTAATCAGTGAGGCACCTATCTCAGCGATCTGTCTATTTCGTTCATCCATAGTTGCCTGACT
CCCCGTCGTGTAGATAACTACGATACGGGAGGGCTTACCATCTGGCCCCAGTGCTGCAATGATACCGCGA
GACCCACGCTCACCGGCTCCAGATTTATCAGCAATAAACCAGCCAGCCGGAAGGGCCGAGCGCAGAAGTG
GTCCTGCAACTTTATCCGCCTCCATCCAGTCTATTAATTGTTGCCGGGAAGCTAGAGTAAGTAGTTCGCC
AGTTAATAGTTTGCGCAACGTTGTTGCCATTGCTACAGGCATCGTGGTGTCACGCTCGTCGTTTGGTATG
GCTTCATTCAGCTCCGGTTCCCAACGATCAAGGCGAGTTACATGATCCCCCATGTTGTGCAAAAAAGCGG
TTAGCTCCTTCGGTCCTCCGATCGTTGTCAGAAGTAAGTTGGCCGCAGTGTTATCACTCATGGTTATGGC
AGCACTGCATAATTCTCTTACTGTCATGCCATCCGTAAGATGCTTTTCTGTGACTGGTGAGTACTCAACC
AAGTCATTCTGAGAATAGTGTATGCGGCGACCGAGTTGCTCTTGCCCGGCGTCAATACGGGATAATACCG
CGCCACATAGCAGAACTTTAAAAGTGCTCATCATTGGAAAACGTTCTTCGGGGCGAAAACTCTCAAGGAT
CTTACCGCTGTTGAGATCCAGTTCGATGTAACCCACTCGTGCACCCAACTGATCTTCAGCATCTTTTACT
TTCACCAGCGTTTCTGGGTGAGCAAAAACAGGAAGGCAAAATGCCGCAAAAAAGGGAATAAGGGCGACAC
GGAAATGTTGAATACTCATACTCTTCCTTTTTCAATATTATTGAAGCATTTATCAGGGTTATTGTCTCAT
GAGCGGATACATATTTGAATGTATTTAGAAAAATAAACAAATAGGGGTTCCGCGCACATTTCCCCGAAAA
GTGCCACCTGAACGAAGCATCTGTGCTTCATTTTGTAGAACAAAAATGCAACGCGAGAGCGCTAATTTTT
CAAACAAAGAATCTGAGCTGCATTTTTACAGAACAGAAATGCAACGCGAAAGCGCTATTTTACCAACGAA
GAATCTGTGCTTCATTTTTGTAAAACAAAAATGCAACGCGAGAGCGCTAATTTTTCAAACAAAGAATCTG
AGCTGCATTTTTACAGAACAGAAATGCAACGCGAGAGCGCTATTTTACCAACAAAGAATCTATACTTCTT
TTTTGTTCTACAAAAATGCATCCCGAGAGCGCTATTTTTCTAACAAAGCATCTTAGATTACTTTTTTTCT
CCTTTGTGCGCTCTATAATGCAGTCTCTTGATAACTTTTTGCACTGTAGGTCCGTTAAGGTTAGAAGAAG
GCTACTTTGGTGTCTATTTTCTCTTCCATAAAAAAAGCCTGACTCCACTTCCCGCGTTTACTGATTACTA
GCGAAGCTGCGGGTGCATTTTTTCAAGATAAAGGCATCCCCGATTATATTCTATACCGATGTGGATTGCG
CATACTTTGTGAACAGAAAGTGATAGCGTTGATGATTCTTCATTGGTCAGAAAATTATGAACGGTTTCTT
CTATTTTGTCTCTATATACTACGTATAGGAAATGTTTACATTTTCGTATTGTTTTCGATTCACTCTATGA
ATAGTTCTTACTACAATTTTTTTGTCTAAAGAGTAATACTAGAGATAAACATAAAAAATGTAGAGGTCGA
GTTTAGATGCAAGTTCAAGGAGCGAAAGGTGGATGGGTAGGTTATATAGGGATATAGCACAGAGATATAT
AGCAAAGAGATACTTTTGAGCAATGTTTGTGGAAGCGGTATTCGCAATATTTTAGTAGCTCGTTACAGTC
CGGTGCGTTTTTGGTTTTTTGAAAGTGCGTCTTCAGAGCGCTTTTGGTTTTCAAAAGCGCTCTGAAGTTC
CTATACTTTCTAGAGAATAGGAACTTCGGAATAGGAACTTCAAAGCGTTTCCGAAAACGAGCGCTTCCGA
AAATGCAACGCGAGCTGCGCACATACAGCTCACTGTTCACGTCGCACCTATATCTGCGTGTTGCCTGTAT
ATATATATACATGAGAAGAACGGCATAGTGCGTGTTTATGCTTAAATGCGTACTTATATGCGTCTATTTA
TGTAGGATGAAAGGTAGTCTAGTACCTCCTGTGATATTATCCCATTCCATGCGGGGTATCGTATGCTTCC
TTCAGCACTACCCTTTAGCTGTTCTATATGCTGCCACTCCTCAATTGGATTAGTCTCATCCTTCAATGCT
ATCATTTCCTTTGATATTGGATCATGGTAGACAACCCTTAATATAACTTCGTATAATGTATGCTATACGA
AGTTATTAGGTCTAGAGATCTGTTTAGCTTGCCTCGTCCCCGCCGGGTCACCCGGCCAGCGACATGGAGG
CCCAGAATACCCTCCTTGACAGTCTTGACGTGCGCAGCTCAGGGGCATGATGTGACTGTCGCCCGTACAT
TTAGCCCATACATCCCCATGTATAATCATTTGCATCCATACATTTTGATGGCCGCACGGCGCGAAGCAAA
AATTACGGCTCCTCGCTGCAGACCTGCGAGCAGGGAAACGCTCCCCTCACAGACGCGTTGAATTGTCCCC
ACGCCGCGCCCCTGTAGAGAAATATAAAAGGTTAGGATTTGCCACTGAGGTTCTTCTTTCATATACTTCC
TTTTAAAATCTTGCTAGGATACAGTTCTCACATCACATCCGAACATAAACAACCATGGGTATGACCGACC
AAGCGACGCCCAACCTGCCATCACGAGATTTCGATCCCACCGCCGCCTTCTATGAAAGGTTGGGCTTCGG
AATCGTTTTCCGGGACGCCGGCTGGATGATCCTCCAGCGCGGGGATCTCATGCTGGAGTTCTTCGCCCAC
CCCGGGCTCGATCCCCTCGCGAGTTGGTTCAGCTGCTGCCTGAGGCTGGACGACCTCGCGGAGTTCTACC
GGCAGTGCAAATCCGTCGGCATCCAGGAAACCAGCAGCGGCTATCCGCGCATCCATGCCCCCGAACTGCA
GGAGTGGGGAGGCACGATGGCCGCTTTGGTCGACCCGGACGGGACGCTCCTGCGCCTGATACAGAACGAA
TTGCTTGCAGGCATCTCATGATCAGTACTGACAATAAAAAGATTCTTGTTTTCAAGAACTTGTCATTTGT
ATAGTTTTTTTATATTGTAGTTGTTCTATTTTAATCAAATGTTAGCGTGATTTATATTTTTTTTCGCCTC
GACATCATCTGCCCAGATGCGAAGTTAAGTGCGCAGAAAGTAATATCATGCGTCAATCGTATGTGAATGC
TGGTCGCTATACTGCTGTCGATTCGATACTAACGCCGCCATCCAGTGTCGAAAACGAGCTCTCGAGAACC
CTTAATATAACTTCGTATAATGTATGCTATACGAAGTTATTAGGTGATATCAGATCCACTA
