>Addgene plasmid #46820 | pCEV-G4-Ph | addgene partial sequence | sequence record 71441 | pBR322ori-F 5'-GGGAAACGCCTGGTATCTTT-3'
TGAGCGTCGATTTTTGTGATGCTCGTCAGGGGGGCGGAGCCTATGGAAAAACGCCAGCAACGCGGCCTTT
TTACGGTTCCTGGCCTTTTGCTGGCCTTTTGCTCACATGTTCTTTCCTGCGTTATCCCCTGATTCTGTGG
ATAACCGTATTACCGCCTTTGAGTGAGCTGATACCGCTCGCCGCAGCCGAACGACCGAGCGCAGCGAGTC
AGTGAGCGAGGAAGCGGAAGAGCGCCCAATACGCAAACCGCCTCTCCCCGCGCGTTGGCCGATTCATTAA
TGCAGCTGGATCTTCGAGCGTCCCAAAACCTTCTCAAGCAAGGTTTTCAGTATAATGTTACATGCGTACA
CGCGTCTGTACAGAAAAAAAAGAAAAATTTGAAATATAAATAACGTTCTTAATACTAACATAACTATAAA
AAAATAAATAGGGACCTAGACTTCAGGTTGTCTAACTCCTTCCTTTTCGGTTAGAGCGGATCTTAGCTAG
CCGCGGTACCAAGCTTACTCGAGGTCTTCTTCGGAAATCAACTTCTGTTCCATGTCGACGCCCGGGCCCT
ATAGTGAGTCGTATTACGGATCCTTGTAATTAAAACTTAGATTAGATTGCTATGCTTTCTTTCTAATGAG
CAAGAAGTAAAAAAAGTTGTAATAGAACAAGAAAAATGAAACTGAAACTTGAGAAATTGAAGACCGTTTA
TTAACTTAAATATCAATGGGAGGTCATCGAAAGAGAAAAAAATCAAAAAAAAAAATTTTCAAGAAAAAGA
AACGTGATAAAAATTTTTATTGCCTTTTT
