>Addgene plasmid #46820 | pCEV-G4-Ph | addgene partial sequence | sequence record 71597 | pHybLex_rev 5'-GAGTCACTTTAAAATTTGTATACAC-3'
AAATCATAAATCATAAGAAATTCGCTTATTTAGAAGTGTCAACAACGTATCTACCAACGATTTGACCCTT
TTCCATCTTTTCGTAAATTTCTGGCAAGGTAGACAAGCCGACAACCTTGATTGGAGACTTGACCAAACCT
CTGGCGAAGAATTGTTAATTAAGAGCTCAGATCTTATCGTCGTCATCCTTGTAATCCATCGATACTAGTT
TTTTGATTAAAATTAAAAAAACTTTTTGTTTTTGTGTTTATTCTTTGTTCTTAGAAAAGACAAGTTGAGC
TTGTTTGTTCTTGATGTTTTATTATTTTACAATAGCTGCAAATGAAGAATAGATTCGAACATTGTGAAGT
ATTGGCATATATCGTCTCTATTTATACTTTTTTTTTTTCAGTTCTAGTATATTTTGTATTTTCCTCCTTT
TCATTCTTTCAGTTGCCAATAAGTTACAGGGGATCTCGAAAGATGGTGGGGATTTTTCCTTGAAAGACGA
CTTTTTGCCATCTAATTTTTCCTTGTTGCCTCTGAAAATTATCCAGCAGAAGCAAATGTAAAAGATGAAC
CTCAGAAGAACACGCAGGGGCCCGAAATTGTTCCTACGAGAAGTAGTGGGTCATAAAAAGTTTATTCCCT
GGAAAAAAAATTTTGCGTTGCCTTTCTGGAGAATTTTTTCGAATTAGCGTGCTGCCACTGCATGCATTTC
TGAGAAGTGTGGGCATTCTTCCACCAGTTGTTCCTCCTAAAAAAAAAAAGATTTCCTACCCCGCACAAAT
TCCTGCATACCCCTCATTTCCACGGGGCCGGCCGCACACACCATAGCTT
