>Addgene plasmid #46820 | pCEV-G4-Ph | addgene partial sequence | sequence record 71618 | yADH-term-F
GGTAGATACGTTGTTGACACTTCTAAATAAGCGAATTTCTTATGATTTATGATTTTTATTATTAAATAAG
TTATAAAAAAAATAAGTGTATACAAATTTTAAAGTGACTCTTAGGTTTTAAAACGAAAATTCTTATTCTT
GAGTAACTCTTTCCTGTAGGTCAGGTTGCTTTCTCAGGTATAGCATGAGGTCGCTCCTAGTGGATCTGAT
ATCACCTAATAACTTCGTATAGCATACATTATACGAAGTTATATTAAGGGTTCTCGAGAGCTCGTTTTCG
ACACTGGATGGCGGCGTTAGTATCGAATCGACAGCAGTATAGCGACCAGCATTCACATACGATTGACGCA
TGATATTACTTTCTGCGCACTTAACTTCGCATCTGGGCAGATGATGTCGAGGCGAAAAAAAATATAAATC
ACGCTAACATTTGATTAAAATAGAACAACTACAATATAAAAAAACTATACAAATGACAAGTTCTTGAAAA
CAAGAATCTTTTTATTGTCAGTACTGATCATGAGATGCCTGCAAGCAATTCGTTCTGTATCAGGCGCAGG
AGCGTCCCGTCCGGGTCGACCAAAGCGGCCATCGTGCCTCCCCACTCCTGCAGTTCGGGGGCATGGATGC
GCGGATAGCCGCTGCTGGTTTCCTGGATGCCGACGGATTTGCACTGCCGGTAGAACTCCGCGAGGTCGTC
CAGCCTCAGGCAGCAGCTGAACCAACTCGCGAGGGGATCGAGCCCGGGGTGGGCGAAGAACTCCAGCATG
AGATCCCCGCGCTGGAGGATCATCCAGCCGGCGTCCC
